Addgene plasmid #137165: pAAV-Ef1a-Con/Fon/Von GCaMP 6m
Purpose: Intersectional viral expression of GCaMP6M in cells expressing Cre AND Flp AND Vcre
Depositing lab: Karl Deisseroth & INTRSECT 2.0 Project. Depositing organization: Stanford University. Publication: Comprehensive Dual- and Triple-Feature Intersectional Single-Vector Delivery of Diverse Functional Payloads to Cells of Behaving Mammals. Fenno LE, Ramakrishnan C, Kim YS, Evans KE, Lo M, Vesuna S, Inoue M, Cheung KYM, Yuen E, Pichamoorthy N, Hong ASO, Deisseroth K. Neuron. 2020 Jun 20. pii: S0896-6273(20)30432-3. doi: 10.1016/j.neuron.2020.06.003. PubMed 32574559.
Backbone
  Vector backbone: AAV2-Ef1a-WPRE
  Backbone size w/o insert (bp): 4600
  Vector type: AAV, Cre/Lox, Synthetic Biology ; Flp/FRT
Growth in bacteria
  Bacterial resistance: Ampicillin, 100 μg/mL
  Growth temperature: 37°C
  Growth strain: NEB Stable
  Copy number: High Copy
Gene/Insert
  Gene/Insert name: 3x-GCaMP6M
  Species: Synthetic; Prokaryotic
  Insert size (bp): 2300
  Mutation: Removed RSET tag
  Promoter: Ef1a
  Cloning method: Restriction Enzyme; 5′ cloning site BamHI (unknown if destroyed); 3′ cloning site EcoRI (unknown if destroyed)
  Sequencing primers: 5′ TGGAATTTGCCCTTTTTGAG; 3′ GGGCCACAACTCCTCATAAA
Terms and licenses: Academic/Nonprofit Terms; Industry Terms: Not Available to Industry
Depositor comments: Additional sequencing primers: Intron 2F GGGACGACATGACTTAACCAG; Intron 2R CCAGCCCTTCTCATGTTCAG; Intron 1F CCTGTATGTGACCCATGTGC; Intron 1R: GCACATGGGTCACATACAGG
How to cite: pAAV-Ef1a-Con/Fon/Von GCaMP 6m was a gift from Karl Deisseroth & INTRSECT 2.0 Project (Addgene plasmid # 137165 ; http://n2t.net/addgene:137165 ; RRID:Addgene_137165)
