[The description below was written by a language model from this plasmid's Addgene catalogue record and pLannotate feature annotations shown in this document.]
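Description:
pAAV-Ef1a-Con/Fon/Von GCaMP 6m is an AAV2 transfer plasmid from the INTRSECT 2.0 collection, built on an AAV2-Ef1a-WPRE backbone for triple-recombinase intersectional expression of the genetically encoded calcium indicator GCaMP6m. It is propagated in E. coli through a high-copy ColE1/pUC-type origin with ampicillin selection (AmpR), and it also carries an f1/M13 phage origin. The expression cassette lies between two AAV2 inverted terminal repeats, which allow it to be packaged into recombinant AAV. The left ITR appears only as fragments in the repository's sequencing result but is intact in the depositor's sequence. This is a common outcome when reading through ITR secondary structure.

Within the ITRs, the human EF-1α promoter with its intron drives the payload, followed by WPRE to enhance transcript stability and expression and an hGH polyadenylation signal. The GCaMP6m coding sequence, with the RSET tag removed, is divided into three exon-like segments separated by introns annotated as β-globin intron fragments. The annotated pieces (the calmodulin-binding M13 peptide, GFP-derived fragments labelled as Venus or EGFP parts, and calmodulin) all sit on the reverse strand relative to the promoter. The first segment is flanked by paired lox2272 and loxN sites in a double-inverted arrangement, so Cre flips it into the sense orientation. The feature tables do not annotate the Flp and Vcre target sites, but the Con/Fon/Von design implies analogous switches for the remaining segments. Only when Cre, Flp and Vcre have all acted are the three segments correctly oriented. The introns, and the recombinase sites annotated within or beside them, are then presumably spliced out to give an intact open reading frame. The construct is intended for calcium imaging in cell populations defined by three genetic or anatomical features simultaneously.
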