Features (pLannotate 1.2.2; 28 found; start..end, strand, type, name):
      1..141     -  repeat_region  AAV2 ITR: inverted terminal repeat of adeno-associated virus serotype 2 inverted
    169..235     +  CDS            small t antigen (fragment): SV40 (simian virus 40) small t antigen
    261..472     +  promoter       EF-1α core promoter: core promoter for human elongation factor EF-1α
    473..581     +  intron         EF-1α intron A (fragment): intron upstream of the start codon of human EF-1α
   1207..1410    +  intron         EF-1α intron A: truncated intron upstream of the start codon of human EF-1α
   1426..1459    +  protein_bind   lox2272: Cre-mediated recombination occurs in the 8-bp core sequence (GGATACTT). lox2272 sites are compatible with each other, but incompatible with loxP or loxN sites (Lee and Saito, 1988). Cre recombinase
   1510..1543    +  protein_bind   loxN: Cre-mediated recombination occurs in the 8-bp core sequence (GTATACCT). loxN sites are compatible with each other, but incompatible with loxP or lox2272 sites. Cre recombinase
   1597..1848    -  CDS            VC155: C-terminal fragment of mVenus for use in bimolecular fluorescence complementation (BiFC) (Kodama and Hu, 2010)
   1873..1929    -  CDS            calmodulin-binding peptide: calmodulin-binding peptide from avian smooth muscle myosin light chain kinase
   1957..1990    -  protein_bind   lox2272: Cre-mediated recombination occurs in the 8-bp core sequence (GGATACTT). lox2272 sites are compatible with each other, but incompatible with loxP or loxN sites (Lee and Saito, 1988). Cre recombinase
   2014..2030    -  intron         β-globin intron (fragment): internally truncated intron from human β-globin
   2041..2074    -  protein_bind   loxN: Cre-mediated recombination occurs in the 8-bp core sequence (GTATACCT). loxN sites are compatible with each other, but incompatible with loxP or lox2272 sites. Cre recombinase
   2204..2253    -  intron         β-globin intron (fragment): internally truncated intron from human β-globin
   2308..2601    -  CDS            (3-F)Tyr-EGFP (fragment): (3-F)Tyr-EGFP is a basic (constitutively fluorescent) green fluorescent protein published in 2004, derived from Aequorea victoria.
   2658..2708    -  intron         β-globin intron (fragment): internally truncated intron from human β-globin
   2931..3374    -  CDS            calmodulin: calcium-binding protein
   3381..3511    -  CDS            VN155(I152L) (fragment): improved N-terminal fragment of mVenus for use in bimolecular fluorescence complementation (BiFC) (Kodama and Hu, 2010)
   3672..3696    +  misc_feature   MCS (fragment): pBluescript multiple cloning site
   3696..4284    +  misc_feature   WPRE: woodchuck hepatitis virus posttranscriptional regulatory element
   4316..4792    +  polyA_signal   hGH poly(A) signal: human growth hormone polyadenylation signal
   4832..4972    +  repeat_region  AAV2 ITR: inverted terminal repeat of adeno-associated virus serotype 2 inverted
   4977..5028    -  misc_feature   bom (fragment): basis of mobility region from pBR322
   5047..5427    +  rep_origin     M13 ori (sequence partly withheld): M13 bacteriophage origin of replication; arrow indicates direction of (+) strand synthesis
   5503..5552    -  misc_feature   bom (fragment): basis of mobility region from pBR322
   5654..5689    -  CDS            rop (fragment): Rop protein, which maintains plasmids at low copy number; rop
   5784..5888    +  promoter       AmpR promoter: bla
   5889..6749    +  CDS            AmpR: β-lactamase; bla; confers resistance to ampicillin, carbenicillin, and related antibiotics
   6920..7508    +  rep_origin     ori: high-copy-number ColE1/pMB1/pBR322/pUC origin of replication
>Addgene plasmid #137165 | pAAV-Ef1a-Con/Fon/Von GCaMP 6m | depositor full sequence | sequence record 265130 | pAAV-Ef1a-Con/Fon/Von GCaMP 6m sequence 7569 bps
CCTGCAGGCAGCTGCGCGCTCGCTCGCTCACTGAGGCCGCCCGGGCAAAGCCCGGGCGTCGGGCGACCTT
TGGTCGCCCGGCCTCAGTGAGCGAGCGAGCGCGCAGAGAGGGAGTGGCCAACTCCATCACTAGGGGTTCC
TGCGGCCGCACGCGTAAGCTTTGCAAAGATGGATAAAGTTTTAAACAGAGAGGAATCTTTGCAGCTAATG
GACCTTCTAGGTCTTGAAAGGAGTGGGAATTGGCTCCGGTGCCCGTCAGTGGGCAGAGCGCACATCGCCC
ACAGTCCCCGAGAAGTTGGGGGGAGGGGTCGGCAATTGAACCGGTGCCTAGAGAAGGTGGCGCGGGGTAA
ACTGGGAAAGTGATGTCGTGTACTGGCTCCGCCTTTTTCCCGAGGGTGGGGGAGAACCGTATATAAGTGC
AGTAGTCGCCGTGAACGTTCTTTTTCGCAACGGGTTTGCCGCCAGAACACAGGTAAGTGCCGTGTGTGGT
TCCCGCGGGCCTGGCCTCTTTACGGGTTATGGCCCTTGCGTGCCTTGAATTACTTCCACTGGCTGCAGTA
CGTGATTCTTGATCCCGAGCTTCGGGTTGGAAGTGGGTGGGAGAGTTCGAGGCCTTGCGCTTAAGGAGCC
CCTTCGCCTCGTGCTTGAGTTGAGGCCTGGCCTGGGCGCTGGGGCCGCCGCGTGCGAATCTGGTGGCACC
TTCGCGCCTGTCTCGCTGCTTTCGATAAGTCTCTAGCCATTTAAAATTTTTGATGACCTGCTGCGACGCT
TTTTTTCTGGCAAGATAGTCTTGTAAATGCGGGCCAAGATCTGCACACTGGTATTTCGGTTTTTGGGGCC
GCGGGCGGCGACGGGGCCCGTGCGTCCCAGCGCACATGTTCGGCGAGGCGGGGCCTGCGAGCGCGGCCAC
CGAGAATCGGACGGGGGTAGTCTCAAGCTGGCCGGCCTGCTCTGGTGCCTGGCCTCGCGCCGCCGTGTAT
CGCCCCGCCCTGGGCGGCAAGGCTGGCCCGGTCGGCACCAGTTGCGTGAGCGGAAAGATGGCCGCTTCCC
GGCCCTGCTGCAGGGAGCTCAAAATGGAGGACGCGGCGCTCGGGAGAGCGGGCGGGTGAGTCACCCACAC
AAAGGAAAAGGGCCTTTCCGTCCTCAGCCGTCGCTTCATGTGACTCCACGGAGTACCGGGCGCCGTCCAG
GCACCTCGATTAGTTCTCGAGCTTTTGGAGTACGTCGTCTTTAGGTTGGGGGGAGGGGTTTTATGCGATG
GAGTTTCCCCACACTGAGTGGGTGGAGACTGAAGTTAGGCCAGCTTGGCACTTGATGTAATTCTCCTTGG
AATTTGCCCTTTTTGAGTTTGGATCTTGGTTCATTCTCAAGCCTCAGACAGTGGTTCAAAGTTTTTTTCT
TCCATTTCAGGTGTCGTGAGGATCCATAACTTCGTATAGGATACTTTATACGAAGTTATGTAGCTGGAGC
AATTTGAAAAGATTGTTGTATTACCTCTAGCTGCGCTTAATAACTTCGTATAGTATACCTTATACGAAGT
TATGGCGCGCCAACCCCGACACTTACCTTGCTCACCATGCTCCCTCCGGTACCGCCCTTGTACAGCTCGT
CCATGCCGAGAGTGATCCCGGCGGCGGTCACGAACTCCAGCAGGACCATGTGATCGCGCTTCTCGTTGGG
GTCTTTCGAAAGTTTGGACTGCACGCTCAGGTAGTGGTTGTCGGGCAGCAGCACGGGGCCGTCGCCGATG
GGGGTGTTCTGCTGGTAGTGGTAGGCGAGCTGCACGCCGCCGTCCTCGATGTTGTGGCGGATCTTGAAGT
TCGCCTTGATGCCGTTCTTCTGCTTGTCGGCCTTGATATAGACGTTCTCGAGTGAGCTCAGCCGACCTAT
AGCTCTGACTGCGTGACCTGTCTTATTCCACTTACGACGTGATGAGTCCACCATGGTGGCACCGGTATAA
CTTCGTATAAAGTATCCTATACGAAGTTATTTGCCTTAGTTATTCTTAGATAGACCCAGAAATTATCACT
TGTGCAAAGAATAACTTCGTATAAGGTATACTATACGAAGTTATGAGCTCTGTGCCCCCCCTTTTTTTTA
TAAAATTGTATTAATGTTATATACATATCTCCTGTATGTGACCCATGTGCTTATGACTCTATTAATTAAG
AAGTTCCTATTCTTCAAATAGTATAGGAACTTCGCAGAATGGTAGCTGGATTGTAGCTGCTATTAGCAAT
ATGAAACCTCTTAGAAGTTCCTATTCTTCAAAAGGTATAGGAACTTCACTAGTCCTCCTGTACTCACCTT
GAAGAAGATGGTGCGCTCTTGGATGTAGCCCTCGGGCATGGCGGACTTGAAGAAGTCGTGCTGCTTCATG
TGGTCGGGGTAGCGGCTGAAGCACTGCACGCCGTAGGTCAGGGTGGTCACGAGGGTGGGCCAGGGCACGG
GCAGCTTGCCGGTGGTGCAGATGAACTTCAGGGTCAGCTTGCCGTAGGTGGCATCGCCCTCACCCTCGCC
GGACACGCTGAACTTGTGGCCGTTTACGTCGCCGTCCAGCTCGACCAGGATGGGCACCACCCCGGTGAAC
AGCTCCTCGCCCTAAACACATGAGAAAGTCGACGAAGTTCCTATACTATTTGAAGAATAGGAACTTCTTG
CCTTAACCCAGAAATTATCACTGTTATTCTTTAGAATGGTGCAAAGAGAAGTTCCTATACCTTTTGAAGA
ATAGGAACTTCGCTAGCTGGAGAGTGGCCAGCCCTTCTCATGTTCAGAGAACATGGTTAACTGGTTAAGT
CATGTCTCAATTTCTGAGAACTGTCATTCTCGGAAATTGAGTAGCTGGTTGAAGATTGCTCTAGTATTAC
AGCAATTTGAACTGCGCTTATCAATTTCTGAGAAGTGTCTTTCTCGGAAATTGAGGTACCTCACTTCGCT
GTCATCATTTGTACAAACTCTTCGTAGTTTACCTGACCATCCCCATCGATGTCTGCTTCCCTGATCATTT
CATCAACCTCTTCATCTGTTAACTTCTCTCCAAGGTTTGTCATCACGTGGCGAAGCTCTGCTGCACTGAT
GTAGCCATTGCCATCCTTATCAAACACACCGAACGCTTCTCTAATTTCTTCTTCCGTGTCCCTGTAGCTC
CCTTTTCTTGCCATCATTGTCAGGAACTCAGGGAAGTCGATTGTGCCGTCACCGTCGGCATCTACTTCAT
TGATCATGTCCTGCAGCTCTGCTTCTGTGGGGTTCTGCCCCAGAGACCGCATCACCGTCCCCAGCTCCTT
GGTTGTTATTGTCCCATCCCCGTCCTTGTCAAATAGGGAGAAAGCCTCTTTAAATTCTGCGATCTGCTCT
TCAGTCAGTTGGTCCGGCAGGTTGTACTCCAGCTTGTGCCCCAGGATGTTGCCGTCCTCCTTGAAGTCGA
TGCCCTTCAGCTCGATGCGGTTCACCAGGGTGTCGCCCTCGAACTTCACCTCGGCGCGGGTCTTGTAGTT
GCCGTCGTCCTGTGGGATCTAGAGTCAAGATTGCTCCAGCAATCTTGTAATACTCAATTTCCGAGAATGA
CAGTTCTCAGAAATTGATAAGCAGACAATCTTGTAATACATGCAGCTAGTCAAGATTGCTCCAGCTATCA
ATTTCCGAGAAAGACACTTCTCAGAAATTGAGAATTCGATATCAAGCTTATCGATAATCAACCTCTGGAT
TACAAAATTTGTGAAAGATTGACTGGTATTCTTAACTATGTTGCTCCTTTTACGCTATGTGGATACGCTG
CTTTAATGCCTTTGTATCATGCTATTGCTTCCCGTATGGCTTTCATTTTCTCCTCCTTGTATAAATCCTG
GTTGCTGTCTCTTTATGAGGAGTTGTGGCCCGTTGTCAGGCAACGTGGCGTGGTGTGCACTGTGTTTGCT
GACGCAACCCCCACTGGTTGGGGCATTGCCACCACCTGTCAGCTCCTTTCCGGGACTTTCGCTTTCCCCC
TCCCTATTGCCACGGCGGAACTCATCGCCGCCTGCCTTGCCCGCTGCTGGACAGGGGCTCGGCTGTTGGG
CACTGACAATTCCGTGGTGTTGTCGGGGAAATCATCGTCCTTTCCTTGGCTGCTCGCCTATGTTGCCACC
TGGATTCTGCGCGGGACGTCCTTCTGCTACGTCCCTTCGGCCCTCAATCCAGCGGACCTTCCTTCCCGCG
GCCTGCTGCCGGCTCTGCGGCCTCTTCCGCGTCTTCGCCTTCGCCCTCAGACGAGTCGGATCTCCCTTTG
GGCCGCCTCCCCGCATCGATACCGAGCGCTGCTCGAGAGATCTACGGGTGGCATCCCTGTGACCCCTCCC
CAGTGCCTCTCCTGGCCCTGGAAGTTGCCACTCCAGTGCCCACCAGCCTTGTCCTAATAAAATTAAGTTG
CATCATTTTGTCTGACTAGGTGTCCTTCTATAATATTATGGGGTGGAGGGGGGTGGTATGGAGCAAGGGG
CAAGTTGGGAAGACAACCTGTAGGGCCTGCGGGGTCTATTGGGAACCAAGCTGGAGTGCAGTGGCACAAT
CTTGGCTCACTGCAATCTCCGCCTCCTGGGTTCAAGCGATTCTCCTGCCTCAGCCTCCCGAGTTGTTGGG
ATTCCAGGCATGCATGACCAGGCTCAGCTAATTTTTGTTTTTTTGGTAGAGACGGGGTTTCACCATATTG
GCCAGGCTGGTCTCCAACTCCTAATCTCAGGTGATCTACCCACCTTGGCCTCCCAAATTGCTGGGATTAC
AGGCGTGAACCACTGCTCCCTTCCCTGTCCTTCTGATTTTGTAGGTAACCACGTGCGGACCGAGCGGCCG
CAGGAACCCCTAGTGATGGAGTTGGCCACTCCCTCTCTGCGCGCTCGCTCGCTCACTGAGGCCGGGCGAC
CAAAGGTCGCCCGACGCCCGGGCTTTGCCCGGGCGGCCTCAGTGAGCGAGCGAGCGCGCAGCTGCCTGCA
GGGGCGCCTGATGCGGTATTTTCTCCTTACGCATCTGTGCGGTATTTCACACCGCATA
[142 nt withheld, positions 5029-5170]
C
[141 nt withheld, positions 5172-5312]
CCTTTGACGTTGGAGTCCACGTTCTTT
[37 nt withheld, positions 5340-5376]
ACCCTATCTCGGGCTATTCTTTTGATTTATAAGGGATTTTGCCGATTTCGGCCTATTGGTTAAAAAATGA
GCTGATTTAACAAAAATTTAACGCGAATTTTAACAAAATATTAACGTTTACAATTTTATGGTGCACTCTC
AGTACAATCTGCTCTGATGCCGCATAGTTAAGCCAGCCCCGACACCCGCCAACACCCGCTGACGCGCCCT
GACGGGCTTGTCTGCTCCCGGCATCCGCTTACAGACAAGCTGTGACCGTCTCCGGGAGCTGCATGTGTCA
GAGGTTTTCACCGTCATCACCGAAACGCGCGAGACGAAAGGGCCTCGTGATACGCCTATTTTTATAGGTT
AATGTCATGATAATAATGGTTTCTTAGACGTCAGGTGGCACTTTTCGGGGAAATGTGCGCGGAACCCCTA
TTTGTTTATTTTTCTAAATACATTCAAATATGTATCCGCTCATGAGACAATAACCCTGATAAATGCTTCA
ATAATATTGAAAAAGGAAGAGTATGAGTATTCAACATTTCCGTGTCGCCCTTATTCCCTTTTTTGCGGCA
TTTTGCCTTCCTGTTTTTGCTCACCCAGAAACGCTGGTGAAAGTAAAAGATGCTGAAGATCAGTTGGGTG
CACGAGTGGGTTACATCGAACTGGATCTCAACAGCGGTAAGATCCTTGAGAGTTTTCGCCCCGAAGAACG
TTTTCCAATGATGAGCACTTTTAAAGTTCTGCTATGTGGCGCGGTATTATCCCGTATTGACGCCGGGCAA
GAGCAACTCGGTCGCCGCATACACTATTCTCAGAATGACTTGGTTGAGTACTCACCAGTCACAGAAAAGC
ATCTTACGGATGGCATGACAGTAAGAGAATTATGCAGTGCTGCCATAACCATGAGTGATAACACTGCGGC
CAACTTACTTCTGACAACGATCGGAGGACCGAAGGAGCTAACCGCTTTTTTGCACAACATGGGGGATCAT
GTAACTCGCCTTGATCGTTGGGAACCGGAGCTGAATGAAGCCATACCAAACGACGAGCGTGACACCACGA
TGCCTGTAGCAATGGCAACAACGTTGCGCAAACTATTAACTGGCGAACTACTTACTCTAGCTTCCCGGCA
ACAATTAATAGACTGGATGGAGGCGGATAAAGTTGCAGGACCACTTCTGCGCTCGGCCCTTCCGGCTGGC
TGGTTTATTGCTGATAAATCTGGAGCCGGTGAGCGTGGGTCTCGCGGTATCATTGCAGCACTGGGGCCAG
ATGGTAAGCCCTCCCGTATCGTAGTTATCTACACGACGGGGAGTCAGGCAACTATGGATGAACGAAATAG
ACAGATCGCTGAGATAGGTGCCTCACTGATTAAGCATTGGTAACTGTCAGACCAAGTTTACTCATATATA
CTTTAGATTGATTTAAAACTTCATTTTTAATTTAAAAGGATCTAGGTGAAGATCCTTTTTGATAATCTCA
TGACCAAAATCCCTTAACGTGAGTTTTCGTTCCACTGAGCGTCAGACCCCGTAGAAAAGATCAAAGGATC
TTCTTGAGATCCTTTTTTTCTGCGCGTAATCTGCTGCTTGCAAACAAAAAAACCACCGCTACCAGCGGTG
GTTTGTTTGCCGGATCAAGAGCTACCAACTCTTTTTCCGAAGGTAACTGGCTTCAGCAGAGCGCAGATAC
CAAATACTGTCCTTCTAGTGTAGCCGTAGTTAGGCCACCACTTCAAGAACTCTGTAGCACCGCCTACATA
CCTCGCTCTGCTAATCCTGTTACCAGTGGCTGCTGCCAGTGGCGATAAGTCGTGTCTTACCGGGTTGGAC
TCAAGACGATAGTTACCGGATAAGGCGCAGCGGTCGGGCTGAACGGGGGGTTCGTGCACACAGCCCAGCT
TGGAGCGAACGACCTACACCGAACTGAGATACCTACAGCGTGAGCTATGAGAAAGCGCCACGCTTCCCGA
AGGGAGAAAGGCGGACAGGTATCCGGTAAGCGGCAGGGTCGGAACAGGAGAGCGCACGAGGGAGCTTCCA
GGGGGAAACGCCTGGTATCTTTATAGTCCTGTCGGGTTTCGCCACCTCTGACTTGAGCGTCGATTTTTGT
GATGCTCGTCAGGGGGGCGGAGCCTATGGAAAAACGCCAGCAACGCGGCCTTTTTACGGTTCCTGGCCTT
TTGCTGGCCTTTTGCTCACATGT
