Features (pLannotate 1.2.2; 27 found; start..end, strand, type, name):
     12..39      +  repeat_region  AAV2 ITR (fragment): inverted terminal repeat of adeno-associated virus serotype 2 inverted
     68..95      +  repeat_region  AAV2 ITR (fragment): inverted terminal repeat of adeno-associated virus serotype 2 inverted
    158..224     +  CDS            small t antigen (fragment): SV40 (simian virus 40) small t antigen
    231..1409    +  promoter       EF-1α promoter: strong constitutive promoter for human elongation factor EF-1α
   1416..1449    +  protein_bind   lox2272: Cre-mediated recombination occurs in the 8-bp core sequence (GGATACTT). lox2272 sites are compatible with each other, but incompatible with loxP or loxN sites (Lee and Saito, 1988). Cre recombinase
   1500..1533    +  protein_bind   loxN: Cre-mediated recombination occurs in the 8-bp core sequence (GTATACCT). loxN sites are compatible with each other, but incompatible with loxP or lox2272 sites. Cre recombinase
   1587..1838    -  CDS            VC155: C-terminal fragment of mVenus for use in bimolecular fluorescence complementation (BiFC) (Kodama and Hu, 2010)
   1863..1919    -  CDS            calmodulin-binding peptide: calmodulin-binding peptide from avian smooth muscle myosin light chain kinase
   1947..1980    -  protein_bind   lox2272: Cre-mediated recombination occurs in the 8-bp core sequence (GGATACTT). lox2272 sites are compatible with each other, but incompatible with loxP or loxN sites (Lee and Saito, 1988). Cre recombinase
   2004..2020    -  intron         β-globin intron (fragment): internally truncated intron from human β-globin
   2031..2064    -  protein_bind   loxN: Cre-mediated recombination occurs in the 8-bp core sequence (GTATACCT). loxN sites are compatible with each other, but incompatible with loxP or lox2272 sites. Cre recombinase
   2194..2243    -  intron         β-globin intron (fragment): internally truncated intron from human β-globin
   2297..2593    -  CDS            EGFP (fragment): the original enhanced GFP (Yang et al., 1996) mammalian codon-optimized
   2648..2698    -  intron         β-globin intron (fragment): internally truncated intron from human β-globin
   2921..3364    -  CDS            calmodulin: calcium-binding protein
   3371..3501    -  CDS            VN155(I152L) (fragment): improved N-terminal fragment of mVenus for use in bimolecular fluorescence complementation (BiFC) (Kodama and Hu, 2010)
   3662..3686    +  misc_feature   MCS (fragment): pBluescript multiple cloning site
   3686..4274    +  misc_feature   WPRE: woodchuck hepatitis virus posttranscriptional regulatory element
   4306..4782    +  polyA_signal   hGH poly(A) signal: human growth hormone polyadenylation signal
   4822..4962    +  repeat_region  AAV2 ITR: inverted terminal repeat of adeno-associated virus serotype 2 inverted
   4967..5018    -  misc_feature   bom (fragment): basis of mobility region from pBR322
   5037..5492    +  rep_origin     f1 ori (sequence partly withheld): f1 bacteriophage origin of replication; arrow indicates direction of (+) strand synthesis
   5493..5542    -  misc_feature   bom (fragment): basis of mobility region from pBR322
   5644..5679    -  CDS            rop (fragment): Rop protein, which maintains plasmids at low copy number; rop
   5774..5878    +  promoter       AmpR promoter: bla
   5879..6739    +  CDS            AmpR: β-lactamase; bla; confers resistance to ampicillin, carbenicillin, and related antibiotics
   6910..7498    +  rep_origin     ori: high-copy-number ColE1/pMB1/pBR322/pUC origin of replication
>Addgene plasmid #137165 | pAAV-Ef1a-Con/Fon/Von GCaMP 6m | addgene full sequence | sequence record 271969 | Addgene NGS Result
CCTGCAGGCAGCTGCGCGCTCGCTCGCTCACTGAGGCCGCCCGGGCGTCGGGCGACCTTTGGTCGCCCGG
CCTCAGTGAGCGAGCGAGCGCGCAGAGAGGGAGTGGCCAACTCCATCACTAGGGGTTCCTGCGGCCGCAC
GCGTAAGCTTTGCAAAGATGGATAAAGTTTTAAACAGAGAGGAATCTTTGCAGCTAATGGACCTTCTAGG
TCTTGAAAGGAGTGGGAATTGGCTCCGGTGCCCGTCAGTGGGCAGAGCGCACATCGCCCACAGTCCCCGA
GAAGTTGGGGGGAGGGGTCGGCAATTGAACCGGTGCCTAGAGAAGGTGGCGCGGGGTAAACTGGGAAAGT
GATGTCGTGTACTGGCTCCGCCTTTTTCCCGAGGGTGGGGGAGAACCGTATATAAGTGCAGTAGTCGCCG
TGAACGTTCTTTTTCGCAACGGGTTTGCCGCCAGAACACAGGTAAGTGCCGTGTGTGGTTCCCGCGGGCC
TGGCCTCTTTACGGGTTATGGCCCTTGCGTGCCTTGAATTACTTCCACCTGGCTGCAGTACGTGATTCTT
GATCCCGAGCTTCGGGTTGGAAGTGGGTGGGAGAGTTCGAGGCCTTGCGCTTAAGGAGCCCCTTCGCCTC
GTGCTTGAGTTGAGGCCTGGCCTGGGCGCTGGGGCCGCCGCGTGCGAATCTGGTGGCACCTTCGCGCCTG
TCTCGCTGCTTTCGATAAGTCTCTAGCCATTTAAAATTTTTGATGACCTGCTGCGACGCTTTTTTTCTGG
CAAGATAGTCTTGTAAATGCGGGCCAAGATCTGCACACTGGTATTTCGGTTTTTGGGGCCGCGGGCGGCG
ACGGGGCCCGTGCGTCCCAGCGCACATGTTCGGCGAGGCGGGGCCTGCGAGCGCGGCCACCGAGAATCGG
ACGGGGGTAGTCTCAAGCTGGCCGGCCTGCTCTGGTGCCTGGCCTCGCGCCGCCGTGTATCGCCCCGCCC
TGGGCGGCAAGGCTGGCCCGGTCGGCACCAGTTGCGTGAGCGGAAAGATGGCCGCTTCCCGGCCCTGCTG
CAGGGAGCTCAAAATGGAGGACGCGGCGCTCGGGAGAGCGGGCGGGTGAGTCACCCACACAAAGGAAAAG
GGCCTTTCCGTCCTCAGCCGTCGCTTCATGTGACTCCACGGAGTACCGGGCGCCGTCCAGGCACCTCGAT
TAGTTCTCGAGCTTTTGGAGTACGTCGTCTTTAGGTTGGGGGGAGGGGTTTTATGCGATGGAGTTTCCCC
ACACTGAGTGGGTGGAGACTGAAGTTAGGCCAGCTTGGCACTTGATGTAATTCTCCTTGGAATTTGCCCT
TTTTGAGTTTGGATCTTGGTTCATTCTCAAGCCTCAGACAGTGGTTCAAAGTTTTTTTCTTCCATTTCAG
GTGTCGTGAGGATCCATAACTTCGTATAGGATACTTTATACGAAGTTATGTAGCTGGAGCAATTTGAAAA
GATTGTTGTATTACCTCTAGCTGCGCTTAATAACTTCGTATAGTATACCTTATACGAAGTTATGGCGCGC
CAACCCCGACACTTACCTTGCTCACCATGCTCCCTCCGGTACCGCCCTTGTACAGCTCGTCCATGCCGAG
AGTGATCCCGGCGGCGGTCACGAACTCCAGCAGGACCATGTGATCGCGCTTCTCGTTGGGGTCTTTCGAA
AGTTTGGACTGCACGCTCAGGTAGTGGTTGTCGGGCAGCAGCACGGGGCCGTCGCCGATGGGGGTGTTCT
GCTGGTAGTGGTAGGCGAGCTGCACGCCGCCGTCCTCGATGTTGTGGCGGATCTTGAAGTTCGCCTTGAT
GCCGTTCTTCTGCTTGTCGGCCTTGATATAGACGTTCTCGAGTGAGCTCAGCCGACCTATAGCTCTGACT
GCGTGACCTGTCTTATTCCACTTACGACGTGATGAGTCCACCATGGTGGCACCGGTATAACTTCGTATAA
AGTATCCTATACGAAGTTATTTGCCTTAGTTATTCTTAGATAGACCCAGAAATTATCACTTGTGCAAAGA
ATAACTTCGTATAAGGTATACTATACGAAGTTATGAGCTCTGTGCCCCCCCTTTTTTTTATAAAATTGTA
TTAATGTTATATACATATCTCCTGTATGTGACCCATGTGCTTATGACTCTATTAATTAAGAAGTTCCTAT
TCTTCAAATAGTATAGGAACTTCGCAGAATGGTAGCTGGATTGTAGCTGCTATTAGCAATATGAAACCTC
TTAGAAGTTCCTATTCTTCAAAAGGTATAGGAACTTCACTAGTCCTCCTGTACTCACCTTGAAGAAGATG
GTGCGCTCTTGGATGTAGCCCTCGGGCATGGCGGACTTGAAGAAGTCGTGCTGCTTCATGTGGTCGGGGT
AGCGGCTGAAGCACTGCACGCCGTAGGTCAGGGTGGTCACGAGGGTGGGCCAGGGCACGGGCAGCTTGCC
GGTGGTGCAGATGAACTTCAGGGTCAGCTTGCCGTAGGTGGCATCGCCCTCACCCTCGCCGGACACGCTG
AACTTGTGGCCGTTTACGTCGCCGTCCAGCTCGACCAGGATGGGCACCACCCCGGTGAACAGCTCCTCGC
CCTAAACACATGAGAAAGTCGACGAAGTTCCTATACTATTTGAAGAATAGGAACTTCTTGCCTTAACCCA
GAAATTATCACTGTTATTCTTTAGAATGGTGCAAAGAGAAGTTCCTATACCTTTTGAAGAATAGGAACTT
CGCTAGCTGGAGAGTGGCCAGCCCTTCTCATGTTCAGAGAACATGGTTAACTGGTTAAGTCATGTCTCAA
TTTCTGAGAACTGTCATTCTCGGAAATTGAGTAGCTGGTTGAAGATTGCTCTAGTATTACAGCAATTTGA
ACTGCGCTTATCAATTTCTGAGAAGTGTCTTTCTCGGAAATTGAGGTACCTCACTTCGCTGTCATCATTT
GTACAAACTCTTCGTAGTTTACCTGACCATCCCCATCGATGTCTGCTTCCCTGATCATTTCATCAACCTC
TTCATCTGTTAACTTCTCTCCAAGGTTTGTCATCACGTGGCGAAGCTCTGCTGCACTGATGTAGCCATTG
CCATCCTTATCAAACACACCGAACGCTTCTCTAATTTCTTCTTCCGTGTCCCTGTAGCTCCCTTTTCTTG
CCATCATTGTCAGGAACTCAGGGAAGTCGATTGTGCCGTCACCGTCGGCATCTACTTCATTGATCATGTC
CTGCAGCTCTGCTTCTGTGGGGTTCTGCCCCAGAGACCGCATCACCGTCCCCAGCTCCTTGGTTGTTATT
GTCCCATCCCCGTCCTTGTCAAATAGGGAGAAAGCCTCTTTAAATTCTGCGATCTGCTCTTCAGTCAGTT
GGTCCGGCAGGTTGTACTCCAGCTTGTGCCCCAGGATGTTGCCGTCCTCCTTGAAGTCGATGCCCTTCAG
CTCGATGCGGTTCACCAGGGTGTCGCCCTCGAACTTCACCTCGGCGCGGGTCTTGTAGTTGCCGTCGTCC
TGTGGGATCTAGAGTCAAGATTGCTCCAGCAATCTTGTAATACTCAATTTCCGAGAATGACAGTTCTCAG
AAATTGATAAGCAGACAATCTTGTAATACATGCAGCTAGTCAAGATTGCTCCAGCTATCAATTTCCGAGA
AAGACACTTCTCAGAAATTGAGAATTCGATATCAAGCTTATCGATAATCAACCTCTGGATTACAAAATTT
GTGAAAGATTGACTGGTATTCTTAACTATGTTGCTCCTTTTACGCTATGTGGATACGCTGCTTTAATGCC
TTTGTATCATGCTATTGCTTCCCGTATGGCTTTCATTTTCTCCTCCTTGTATAAATCCTGGTTGCTGTCT
CTTTATGAGGAGTTGTGGCCCGTTGTCAGGCAACGTGGCGTGGTGTGCACTGTGTTTGCTGACGCAACCC
CCACTGGTTGGGGCATTGCCACCACCTGTCAGCTCCTTTCCGGGACTTTCGCTTTCCCCCTCCCTATTGC
CACGGCGGAACTCATCGCCGCCTGCCTTGCCCGCTGCTGGACAGGGGCTCGGCTGTTGGGCACTGACAAT
TCCGTGGTGTTGTCGGGGAAATCATCGTCCTTTCCTTGGCTGCTCGCCTATGTTGCCACCTGGATTCTGC
GCGGGACGTCCTTCTGCTACGTCCCTTCGGCCCTCAATCCAGCGGACCTTCCTTCCCGCGGCCTGCTGCC
GGCTCTGCGGCCTCTTCCGCGTCTTCGCCTTCGCCCTCAGACGAGTCGGATCTCCCTTTGGGCCGCCTCC
CCGCATCGATACCGAGCGCTGCTCGAGAGATCTACGGGTGGCATCCCTGTGACCCCTCCCCAGTGCCTCT
CCTGGCCCTGGAAGTTGCCACTCCAGTGCCCACCAGCCTTGTCCTAATAAAATTAAGTTGCATCATTTTG
TCTGACTAGGTGTCCTTCTATAATATTATGGGGTGGAGGGGGGTGGTATGGAGCAAGGGGCAAGTTGGGA
AGACAACCTGTAGGGCCTGCGGGGTCTATTGGGAACCAAGCTGGAGTGCAGTGGCACAATCTTGGCTCAC
TGCAATCTCCGCCTCCTGGGTTCAAGCGATTCTCCTGCCTCAGCCTCCCGAGTTGTTGGGATTCCAGGCA
TGCATGACCAGGCTCAGCTAATTTTTGTTTTTTTGGTAGAGACGGGGTTTCACCATATTGGCCAGGCTGG
TCTCCAACTCCTAATCTCAGGTGATCTACCCACCTTGGCCTCCCAAATTGCTGGGATTACAGGCGTGAAC
CACTGCTCCCTTCCCTGTCCTTCTGATTTTGTAGGTAACCACGTGCGGACCGAGCGGCCGCAGGAACCCC
TAGTGATGGAGTTGGCCACTCCCTCTCTGCGCGCTCGCTCGCTCACTGAGGCCGGGCGACCAAAGGTCGC
CCGACGCCCGGGCTTTGCCCGGGCGGCCTCAGTGAGCGAGCGAGCGCGCAGCTGCCTGCAGGGGCGCCTG
ATGCGGTATTTTCTCCTTACGCATCTGTGCGGTATTTCACACCGCATA
[95 nt withheld, positions 5019-5113]
T
[46 nt withheld, positions 5115-5160]
C
[141 nt withheld, positions 5162-5302]
CCTTTGACGTTGGAGTCCACGTTCTTT
[37 nt withheld, positions 5330-5366]
ACTCTATCTCGGGCTATTCTTTTGATTTATAAGGGATTTTGCCGATTTCGGTCTATTGGTTAAAAAATGA
GCTGATTTAACAAAAATTTAACGCGAATTTTAACAAAATATTAACGTTTACAATTTTATGGTGCACTCTC
AGTACAATCTGCTCTGATGCCGCATAGTTAAGCCAGCCCCGACACCCGCCAACACCCGCTGACGCGCCCT
GACGGGCTTGTCTGCTCCCGGCATCCGCTTACAGACAAGCTGTGACCGTCTCCGGGAGCTGCATGTGTCA
GAGGTTTTCACCGTCATCACCGAAACGCGCGAGACGAAAGGGCCTCGTGATACGCCTATTTTTATAGGTT
AATGTCATGATAATAATGGTTTCTTAGACGTCAGGTGGCACTTTTCGGGGAAATGTGCGCGGAACCCCTA
TTTGTTTATTTTTCTAAATACATTCAAATATGTATCCGCTCATGAGACAATAACCCTGATAAATGCTTCA
ATAATATTGAAAAAGGAAGAGTATGAGTATTCAACATTTCCGTGTCGCCCTTATTCCCTTTTTTGCGGCA
TTTTGCCTTCCTGTTTTTGCTCACCCAGAAACGCTGGTGAAAGTAAAAGATGCTGAAGATCAGTTGGGTG
CACGAGTGGGTTACATCGAACTGGATCTCAACAGCGGTAAGATCCTTGAGAGTTTTCGCCCCGAAGAACG
TTTTCCAATGATGAGCACTTTTAAAGTTCTGCTATGTGGCGCGGTATTATCCCGTATTGACGCCGGGCAA
GAGCAACTCGGTCGCCGCATACACTATTCTCAGAATGACTTGGTTGAGTACTCACCAGTCACAGAAAAGC
ATCTTACGGATGGCATGACAGTAAGAGAATTATGCAGTGCTGCCATAACCATGAGTGATAACACTGCGGC
CAACTTACTTCTGACAACGATCGGAGGACCGAAGGAGCTAACCGCTTTTTTGCACAACATGGGGGATCAT
GTAACTCGCCTTGATCGTTGGGAACCGGAGCTGAATGAAGCCATACCAAACGACGAGCGTGACACCACGA
TGCCTGTAGCAATGGCAACAACGTTGCGCAAACTATTAACTGGCGAACTACTTACTCTAGCTTCCCGGCA
ACAATTAATAGACTGGATGGAGGCGGATAAAGTTGCAGGACCACTTCTGCGCTCGGCCCTTCCGGCTGGC
TGGTTTATTGCTGATAAATCTGGAGCCGGTGAGCGTGGGTCTCGCGGTATCATTGCAGCACTGGGGCCAG
ATGGTAAGCCCTCCCGTATCGTAGTTATCTACACGACGGGGAGTCAGGCAACTATGGATGAACGAAATAG
ACAGATCGCTGAGATAGGTGCCTCACTGATTAAGCATTGGTAACTGTCAGACCAAGTTTACTCATATATA
CTTTAGATTGATTTAAAACTTCATTTTTAATTTAAAAGGATCTAGGTGAAGATCCTTTTTGATAATCTCA
TGACCAAAATCCCTTAACGTGAGTTTTCGTTCCACTGAGCGTCAGACCCCGTAGAAAAGATCAAAGGATC
TTCTTGAGATCCTTTTTTTCTGCGCGTAATCTGCTGCTTGCAAACAAAAAAACCACCGCTACCAGCGGTG
GTTTGTTTGCCGGATCAAGAGCTACCAACTCTTTTTCCGAAGGTAACTGGCTTCAGCAGAGCGCAGATAC
CAAATACTGTTCTTCTAGTGTAGCCGTAGTTAGGCCACCACTTCAAGAACTCTGTAGCACCGCCTACATA
CCTCGCTCTGCTAATCCTGTTACCAGTGGCTGCTGCCAGTGGCGATAAGTCGTGTCTTACCGGGTTGGAC
TCAAGACGATAGTTACCGGATAAGGCGCAGCGGTCGGGCTGAACGGGGGGTTCGTGCACACAGCCCAGCT
TGGAGCGAACGACCTACACCGAACTGAGATACCTACAGCGTGAGCTATGAGAAAGCGCCACGCTTCCCGA
AGGGAGAAAGGCGGACAGGTATCCGGTAAGCGGCAGGGTCGGAACAGGAGAGCGCACGAGGGAGCTTCCA
GGGGGAAACGCCTGGTATCTTTATAGTCCTGTCGGGTTTCGCCACCTCTGACTTGAGCGTCGATTTTTGT
GATGCTCGTCAGGGGGGCGGAGCCTATGGAAAAACGCCAGCAACGCGGCCTTTTTACGGTTCCTGGCCTT
TTGCTGGCCTTTTGCTCACATGT
