>Addgene plasmid #137165 | pAAV-Ef1a-Con/Fon/Von GCaMP 6m | depositor partial sequence | sequence record 265011 | Promoter through WPRE
AAGCTTTGCAAAGATGGATAAAGTTTTAAACAGAGAGGAATCTTTGCAGCTAATGGACCTTCTAGGTCTT
GAAAGGAGTGGGAATTGGCTCCGGTGCCCGTCAGTGGGCAGAGCGCACATCGCCCACAGTCCCCGAGAAG
TTGGGGGGAGGGGTCGGCAATTGAACCGGTGCCTAGAGAAGGTGGCGCGGGGTAAACTGGGAAAGTGATG
TCGTGTACTGGCTCCGCCTTTTTCCCGAGGGTGGGGGAGAACCGTATATAAGTGCAGTAGTCGCCGTGAA
CGTTCTTTTTCGCAACGGGTTTGCCGCCAGAACACAGGTAAGTGCCGTGTGTGGTTCCCGCGGGCCTGGC
CTCTTTACGGGTTATGGCCCTTGCGTGCCTTGAATTACTTCCACTGGCTGCAGTACGTGATTCTTGATCC
CGAGCTTCGGGTTGGAAGTGGGTGGGAGAGTTCGAGGCCTTGCGCTTAAGGAGCCCCTTCGCCTCGTGCT
TGAGTTGAGGCCTGGCCTGGGCGCTGGGGCCGCCGCGTGCGAATCTGGTGGCACCTTCGCGCCTGTCTCG
CTGCTTTCGATAAGTCTCTAGCCATTTAAAATTTTTGATGACCTGCTGCGACGCTTTTTTTCTGGCAAGA
TAGTCTTGTAAATGCGGGCCAAGATCTGCACACTGGTATTTCGGTTTTTGGGGCCGCGGGCGGCGACGGG
GCCCGTGCGTCCCAGCGCACATGTTCGGCGAGGCGGGGCCTGCGAGCGCGGCCACCGAGAATCGGACGGG
GGTAGTCTCAAGCTGGCCGGCCTGCTCTGGTGCCTGGCCTCGCGCCGCCGTGTATCGCCCCGCCCTGGGC
GGCAAGGCTGGCCCGGTCGGCACCAGTTGCGTGAGCGGAAAGATGGCCGCTTCCCGGCCCTGCTGCAGGG
AGCTCAAAATGGAGGACGCGGCGCTCGGGAGAGCGGGCGGGTGAGTCACCCACACAAAGGAAAAGGGCCT
TTCCGTCCTCAGCCGTCGCTTCATGTGACTCCACGGAGTACCGGGCGCCGTCCAGGCACCTCGATTAGTT
CTCGAGCTTTTGGAGTACGTCGTCTTTAGGTTGGGGGGAGGGGTTTTATGCGATGGAGTTTCCCCACACT
GAGTGGGTGGAGACTGAAGTTAGGCCAGCTTGGCACTTGATGTAATTCTCCTTGGAATTTGCCCTTTTTG
AGTTTGGATCTTGGTTCATTCTCAAGCCTCAGACAGTGGTTCAAAGTTTTTTTCTTCCATTTCAGGTGTC
GTGAGGATCCATAACTTCGTATAGGATACTTTATACGAAGTTATGTAGCTGGAGCAATTTGAAAAGATTG
TTGTATTACCTCTAGCTGCGCTTAATAACTTCGTATAGTATACCTTATACGAAGTTATGGCGCGCCAACC
CCGACACTTACCTTGCTCACCATGCTCCCTCCGGTACCGCCCTTGTACAGCTCGTCCATGCCGAGAGTGA
TCCCGGCGGCGGTCACGAACTCCAGCAGGACCATGTGATCGCGCTTCTCGTTGGGGTCTTTCGAAAGTTT
GGACTGCACGCTCAGGTAGTGGTTGTCGGGCAGCAGCACGGGGCCGTCGCCGATGGGGGTGTTCTGCTGG
TAGTGGTAGGCGAGCTGCACGCCGCCGTCCTCGATGTTGTGGCGGATCTTGAAGTTCGCCTTGATGCCGT
TCTTCTGCTTGTCGGCCTTGATATAGACGTTCTCGAGTGAGCTCAGCCGACCTATAGCTCTGACTGCGTG
ACCTGTCTTATTCCACTTACGACGTGATGAGTCCACCATGGTGGCACCGGTATAACTTCGTATAAAGTAT
CCTATACGAAGTTATTTGCCTTAGTTATTCTTAGATAGACCCAGAAATTATCACTTGTGCAAAGAATAAC
TTCGTATAAGGTATACTATACGAAGTTATGAGCTCTGTGCCCCCCCTTTTTTTTATAAAATTGTATTAAT
GTTATATACATATCTCCTGTATGTGACCCATGTGCTTATGACTCTATTAATTAAGAAGTTCCTATTCTTC
AAATAGTATAGGAACTTCGCAGAATGGTAGCTGGATTGTAGCTGCTATTAGCAATATGAAACCTCTTAGA
AGTTCCTATTCTTCAAAAGGTATAGGAACTTCACTAGTCCTCCTGTACTCACCTTGAAGAAGATGGTGCG
CTCTTGGATGTAGCCCTCGGGCATGGCGGACTTGAAGAAGTCGTGCTGCTTCATGTGGTCGGGGTAGCGG
CTGAAGCACTGCACGCCGTAGGTCAGGGTGGTCACGAGGGTGGGCCAGGGCACGGGCAGCTTGCCGGTGG
TGCAGATGAACTTCAGGGTCAGCTTGCCGTAGGTGGCATCGCCCTCACCCTCGCCGGACACGCTGAACTT
GTGGCCGTTTACGTCGCCGTCCAGCTCGACCAGGATGGGCACCACCCCGGTGAACAGCTCCTCGCCCTAA
ACACATGAGAAAGTCGACGAAGTTCCTATACTATTTGAAGAATAGGAACTTCTTGCCTTAACCCAGAAAT
TATCACTGTTATTCTTTAGAATGGTGCAAAGAGAAGTTCCTATACCTTTTGAAGAATAGGAACTTCGCTA
GCTGGAGAGTGGCCAGCCCTTCTCATGTTCAGAGAACATGGTTAACTGGTTAAGTCATGTCTCAATTTCT
GAGAACTGTCATTCTCGGAAATTGAGTAGCTGGTTGAAGATTGCTCTAGTATTACAGCAATTTGAACTGC
GCTTATCAATTTCTGAGAAGTGTCTTTCTCGGAAATTGAGGTACCTCACTTCGCTGTCATCATTTGTACA
AACTCTTCGTAGTTTACCTGACCATCCCCATCGATGTCTGCTTCCCTGATCATTTCATCAACCTCTTCAT
CTGTTAACTTCTCTCCAAGGTTTGTCATCACGTGGCGAAGCTCTGCTGCACTGATGTAGCCATTGCCATC
CTTATCAAACACACCGAACGCTTCTCTAATTTCTTCTTCCGTGTCCCTGTAGCTCCCTTTTCTTGCCATC
ATTGTCAGGAACTCAGGGAAGTCGATTGTGCCGTCACCGTCGGCATCTACTTCATTGATCATGTCCTGCA
GCTCTGCTTCTGTGGGGTTCTGCCCCAGAGACCGCATCACCGTCCCCAGCTCCTTGGTTGTTATTGTCCC
ATCCCCGTCCTTGTCAAATAGGGAGAAAGCCTCTTTAAATTCTGCGATCTGCTCTTCAGTCAGTTGGTCC
GGCAGGTTGTACTCCAGCTTGTGCCCCAGGATGTTGCCGTCCTCCTTGAAGTCGATGCCCTTCAGCTCGA
TGCGGTTCACCAGGGTGTCGCCCTCGAACTTCACCTCGGCGCGGGTCTTGTAGTTGCCGTCGTCCTGTGG
GATCTAGAGTCAAGATTGCTCCAGCAATCTTGTAATACTCAATTTCCGAGAATGACAGTTCTCAGAAATT
GATAAGCAGACAATCTTGTAATACATGCAGCTAGTCAAGATTGCTCCAGCTATCAATTTCCGAGAAAGAC
ACTTCTCAGAAATTGAGAATTCGATATCAAGCTTATCGATAATCAACCTCTGGATTACAAAATTTGTGAA
AGATTGACTGGTATTCTTAACTATGTTGCTCCTTTTACGCTATGTGGATACGCTGCTTTAATGCCTTTGT
ATCATGCTATTGCTTCCCGTATGGCTTTCATTTTCTCCTCCTTGTATAAATCCTGGTTGCTGTCTCTTTA
TGAGGAGTTGTGGCCCGTTGTCAGGCAACGTGGCGTGGTGTGCACTGTGTTTGCTGACGCAACCCCCACT
GGTTGGGGCATTGCCACCACCTGTCAGCTCCTTTCCGGGACTTTCGCTTTCCCCCTCCCTATTGCCACGG
CGGAACTCATCGCCGCCTGCCTTGCCCGCTGCTGGACAGGGGCTCGGCTGTTGGGCACTGACAATTCCGT
GGTGTTGTCGGGGAAATCATCGTCCTTTCCTTGGCTGCTCGCCTATGTTGCCACCTGGATTCTGCGCGGG
ACGTCCTTCTGCTACGTCCCTTCGGCCCTCAATCCAGCGGACCTTCCTTCCCGCGGCCTGCTGCCGGCTC
TGCGGCCTCTTCCGCGTCTTCGCCTTCGCCCTCAGACGAGTCGGATCTCCCTTTGGGCCGCCTCCCCGCA
TCGATACCG
